>Addgene plasmid #104840 | pAAV-UAS-Luciferase | addgene full sequence | sequence record 201552 | Addgene NGS Result
CCTGCAGGCAGCTGCGCGCTCGCTCGCTCACTGAGGCCGCCCGGGCGTCGGGCGACCTTTGGTCGCCCGG
CCTCAGTGAGCGAGCGAGCGCGCAGAGAGGGAGTGGCCAACTCCATCACTAGGGGTTCCTGCGGCCGCAC
GCGTGCAAAAAGCTTAGGCCTCCAAGGCGGAGTACTGTCCTCCGGGCTGGCGGAGTACTGTCCTCCGGCA
AGGTCGGAGTACTGTCCTCCGACACTAGAGGTCGGAGTACTGTCCTCCGACGCAAGGCGGAGTACTGTCC
TCCGGGCTGCGGAGTACTGTCCTCCGGCAAGGTCGGAGTACTGTCCTCCGACACTAGAGGTCGGAGTACT
GTCCTCCGACGCAAGGTCGGAGTACTGTCCTCCGACACTAGAGGTCGGAGTACTGTCCTCCGACGCAAGG
TCGGAGTACTGTCCTCCGACACTAGAGGTCGGAGTACTGTCCTCCGACGCAAGGCGGAGTACTGTCCTCC
GGGCTGGCGGAGTACTGTCCTCCGGCAAGGGTCGACTCTAGAGGGTATATAATGGATCCCATCGCGTCTC
AGCCTCACTTTGAGCTCCTCCACACGAATTCCCCGATACCGTCGATTCAAGGAGCTTGCTTGTTCTTTTT
GCAGAAGCTCAGAATAAACGCTCAACTTTGGCAGATCTACCAAGCTTGGTACCGAGCTCGGATCCACTAG
TGATCCCCGGGTACCGGTCGCCACCATGGAAGATGCCAAAAACATTAAGAAGGGCCCAGCGCCATTCTAC
CCACTCGAAGACGGGACCGCCGGCGAGCAGCTGCACAAAGCCATGAAGCGCTACGCCCTGGTGCCCGGCA
CCATCGCCTTTACCGACGCACATATCGAGGTGGACATTACCTACGCCGAGTACTTCGAGATGAGCGTTCG
GCTGGCAGAAGCTATGAAGCGCTATGGGCTGAATACAAACCATCGGATCGTGGTGTGCAGCGAGAATAGC
TTGCAGTTCTTCATGCCCGTGTTGGGTGCCCTGTTCATCGGTGTGGCTGTGGCCCCAGCTAACGACATCT
ACAACGAGCGCGAGCTGCTGAACAGCATGGGCATCAGCCAGCCCACCGTCGTATTCGTGAGCAAGAAAGG
GCTGCAAAAGATCCTCAACGTGCAAAAGAAGCTACCGATCATACAAAAGATCATCATCATGGATAGCAAG
ACCGACTACCAGGGCTTCCAAAGCATGTACACCTTCGTGACTTCCCATTTGCCACCCGGCTTCAACGAGT
ACGACTTCGTGCCCGAGAGCTTCGACCGGGACAAAACCATCGCCCTGATCATGAACAGTAGTGGCAGTAC
CGGATTGCCCAAGGGCGTAGCCCTACCGCACCGCACCGCTTGTGTCCGATTCAGTCATGCCCGCGACCCC
ATCTTCGGCAACCAGATCATCCCCGACACCGCTATCCTCAGCGTGGTGCCATTTCACCACGGCTTCGGCA
TGTTCACCACGCTGGGCTACTTGATCTGCGGCTTTCGGGTCGTGCTCATGTACCGCTTCGAGGAGGAGCT
ATTCTTGCGCAGCTTGCAAGACTATAAGATTCAATCTGCCCTGCTGGTGCCCACACTATTTAGCTTCTTC
GCTAAGAGCACTCTCATCGACAAGTACGACCTAAGCAACTTGCACGAGATCGCCAGCGGCGGGGCGCCGC
TCAGCAAGGAGGTAGGTGAGGCCGTGGCCAAACGCTTCCACCTACCAGGCATCCGCCAGGGCTACGGCCT
GACAGAAACAACCAGCGCCATTCTGATCACCCCCGAAGGGGACGACAAGCCTGGCGCAGTAGGCAAGGTG
GTGCCCTTCTTCGAGGCTAAGGTGGTGGACTTGGACACCGGTAAGACACTGGGTGTGAACCAGCGCGGCG
AGCTGTGCGTCCGTGGCCCCATGATCATGAGCGGCTACGTTAACAACCCCGAGGCTACAAACGCTCTCAT
CGACAAGGACGGCTGGCTGCACAGCGGCGACATCGCCTACTGGGACGAGGACGAGCACTTCTTCATCGTG
GACCGGCTGAAGAGCCTGATCAAATACAAGGGCTACCAGGTAGCCCCAGCCGAACTGGAGAGCATCCTGC
TGCAACACCCCAACATCTTCGACGCCGGGGTCGCCGGCCTGCCCGACGACGATGCCGGCGAGCTGCCCGC
CGCAGTCGTCGTGCTGGAACACGGTAAAACCATGACCGAGAAGGAGATCGTGGACTATGTGGCCAGCCAG
GTTACAACCGCCAAGAAGCTGCGCGGTGGTGTTGTGTTCGTGGACGAGGTGCCTAAAGGACTGACCGGCA
AGTTGGACGCCCGCAAGATCCGCGAGATTCTCATTAAGGCCAAGAAGGACCTTTGAGATATCAAGCTTAT
CGATAATCAACCTCTGGATTACAAAATTTGTGAAAGATTGACTGGTATTCTTAACTATGTTGCTCCTTTT
ACGCTATGTGGATACGCTGCTTTAATGCCTTTGTATCATGCTATTGCTTCCCGTATGGCTTTCATTTTCT
CCTCCTTGTATAAATCCTGGTTGCTGTCTCTTTATGAGGAGTTGTGGCCCGTTGTCAGGCAACGTGGCGT
GGTGTGCACTGTGTTTGCTGACGCAACCCCCACTGGTTGGGGCATTGCCACCACCTGTCAGCTCCTTTCC
GGGACTTTCGCTTTCCCCCTCCCTATTGCCACGGCGGAACTCATCGCCGCCTGCCTTGCCCGCTGCTGGA
CAGGGGCTCGGCTGTTGGGCACTGACAATTCCGTGGTGTTGTCGGGGAAATCATCGTCCTTTCCTTGGCT
GCTCGCCTATGTTGCCACCTGGATTCTGCGCGGGACGTCCTTCTGCTACGTCCCTTCGGCCCTCAATCCA
GCGGACCTTCCTTCCCGCGGCCTGCTGCCGGCTCTGCGGCCTCTTCCGCGTCTTCGCCTTCGCCCTCAGA
CGAGTCGGATCTCCCTTTGGGCCGCCTCCCCGCATCGATACCGAGCGCTGCTCGAGAGATCTACGGGTGG
CATCCCTGTGACCCCTCCCCAGTGCCTCTCCTGGCCCTGGAAGTTGCCACTCCAGTGCCCACCAGCCTTG
TCCTAATAAAATTAAGTTGCATCATTTTGTCTGACTAGGTGTCCTTCTATAATATTATGGGGTGGAGGGG
GGTGGTATGGAGCAAGGGGCAAGTTGGGAAGACAACCTGTAGGGCCTGCGGGGTCTATTGGGAACCAAGC
TGGAGTGCAGTGGCACAATCTTGGCTCACTGCAATCTCCGCCTCCTGGGTTCAAGCGATTCTCCTGCCTC
AGCCTCCCGAGTTGTTGGGATTCCAGGCATGCATGACCAGGCTCAGCTAATTTTTGTTTTTTTGGTAGAG
ACGGGGTTTCACCATATTGGCCAGGCTGGTCTCCAACTCCTAATCTCAGGTGATCTACCCACCTTGGCCT
CCCAAATTGCTGGGATTACAGGCGTGAACCACTGCTCCCTTCCCTGTCCTTCTGATTTTGTAGGTAACCA
CGTGCGGACCGAGCGGCCGCAGGAACCCCTAGTGATGGAGTTGGCCACTCCCTCTCTGCGCGCTCGCTCG
CTCACTGAGGCCGGGCGACCAAAGGTCGCCCGACGCCCGGGCTTTGCCCGGGCGGCCTCAGTGAGCGAGC
GAGCGCGCAGCTGCCTGCAGGGGCGCCTGATGCGGTATTTTCTCCTTACGCATCTGTGCGGTATTTCACA
CCGCATA
[95 nt withheld, positions 3718-3812]
T
[46 nt withheld, positions 3814-3859]
C
[141 nt withheld, positions 3861-4001]
CCTTTGACGTTGGAGTCCACGTTCTTT
[37 nt withheld, positions 4029-4065]
ACTCTATCTCGGGCTATTCTTTTGATTTATAAGGGATTTTGCCGATTTCGGTCTATTGGTTAAAAAATGA
GCTGATTTAACAAAAATTTAACGCGAATTTTAACAAAATATTAACGTTTACAATTTTATGGTGCACTCTC
AGTACAATCTGCTCTGATGCCGCATAGTTAAGCCAGCCCCGACACCCGCCAACACCCGCTGACGCGCCCT
GACGGGCTTGTCTGCTCCCGGCATCCGCTTACAGACAAGCTGTGACCGTCTCCGGGAGCTGCATGTGTCA
GAGGTTTTCACCGTCATCACCGAAACGCGCGAGACGAAAGGGCCTCGTGATACGCCTATTTTTATAGGTT
AATGTCATGATAATAATGGTTTCTTAGACGTCAGGTGGCACTTTTCGGGGAAATGTGCGCGGAACCCCTA
TTTGTTTATTTTTCTAAATACATTCAAATATGTATCCGCTCATGAGACAATAACCCTGATAAATGCTTCA
ATAATATTGAAAAAGGAAGAGTATGAGTATTCAACATTTCCGTGTCGCCCTTATTCCCTTTTTTGCGGCA
TTTTGCCTTCCTGTTTTTGCTCACCCAGAAACGCTGGTGAAAGTAAAAGATGCTGAAGATCAGTTGGGTG
CACGAGTGGGTTACATCGAACTGGATCTCAACAGCGGTAAGATCCTTGAGAGTTTTCGCCCCGAAGAACG
TTTTCCAATGATGAGCACTTTTAAAGTTCTGCTATGTGGCGCGGTATTATCCCGTATTGACGCCGGGCAA
GAGCAACTCGGTCGCCGCATACACTATTCTCAGAATGACTTGGTTGAGTACTCACCAGTCACAGAAAAGC
ATCTTACGGATGGCATGACAGTAAGAGAATTATGCAGTGCTGCCATAACCATGAGTGATAACACTGCGGC
CAACTTACTTCTGACAACGATCGGAGGACCGAAGGAGCTAACCGCTTTTTTGCACAACATGGGGGATCAT
GTAACTCGCCTTGATCGTTGGGAACCGGAGCTGAATGAAGCCATACCAAACGACGAGCGTGACACCACGA
TGCCTGTAGCAATGGCAACAACGTTGCGCAAACTATTAACTGGCGAACTACTTACTCTAGCTTCCCGGCA
ACAATTAATAGACTGGATGGAGGCGGATAAAGTTGCAGGACCACTTCTGCGCTCGGCCCTTCCGGCTGGC
TGGTTTATTGCTGATAAATCTGGAGCCGGTGAGCGTGGGTCTCGCGGTATCATTGCAGCACTGGGGCCAG
ATGGTAAGCCCTCCCGTATCGTAGTTATCTACACGACGGGGAGTCAGGCAACTATGGATGAACGAAATAG
ACAGATCGCTGAGATAGGTGCCTCACTGATTAAGCATTGGTAACTGTCAGACCAAGTTTACTCATATATA
CTTTAGATTGATTTAAAACTTCATTTTTAATTTAAAAGGATCTAGGTGAAGATCCTTTTTGATAATCTCA
TGACCAAAATCCCTTAACGTGAGTTTTCGTTCCACTGAGCGTCAGACCCCGTAGAAAAGATCAAAGGATC
TTCTTGAGATCCTTTTTTTCTGCGCGTAATCTGCTGCTTGCAAACAAAAAAACCACCGCTACCAGCGGTG
GTTTGTTTGCCGGATCAAGAGCTACCAACTCTTTTTCCGAAGGTAACTGGCTTCAGCAGAGCGCAGATAC
CAAATACTGTTCTTCTAGTGTAGCCGTAGTTAGGCCACCACTTCAAGAACTCTGTAGCACCGCCTACATA
CCTCGCTCTGCTAATCCTGTTACCAGTGGCTGCTGCCAGTGGCGATAAGTCGTGTCTTACCGGGTTGGAC
TCAAGACGATAGTTACCGGATAAGGCGCAGCGGTCGGGCTGAACGGGGGGTTCGTGCACACAGCCCAGCT
TGGAGCGAACGACCTACACCGAACTGAGATACCTACAGCGTGAGCTATGAGAAAGCGCCACGCTTCCCGA
AGGGAGAAAGGCGGACAGGTATCCGGTAAGCGGCAGGGTCGGAACAGGAGAGCGCACGAGGGAGCTTCCA
GGGGGAAACGCCTGGTATCTTTATAGTCCTGTCGGGTTTCGCCACCTCTGACTTGAGCGTCGATTTTTGT
GATGCTCGTCAGGGGGGCGGAGCCTATGGAAAAACGCCAGCAACGCGGCCTTTTTACGGTTCCTGGCCTT
TTGCTGGCCTTTTGCTCACATGT
Features (pLannotate 1.2.2; 24 found; start..end, strand, type, name):
     12..39      +  repeat_region  AAV2 ITR (fragment): inverted terminal repeat of adeno-associated virus serotype 2 inverted
     68..95      +  repeat_region  AAV2 ITR (fragment): inverted terminal repeat of adeno-associated virus serotype 2 inverted
    215..232     +  protein_bind   5X UAS (fragment): five tandem copies of the "ScaI site" 17-mer CGGAGTACTGTCCTCCG, an upstream activating sequence (UAS) that efficiently binds yeast Gal4 (Webster et al., 1988; Pfeiffer et al., 2010) GAL4
    243..260     +  protein_bind   5X UAS (fragment): five tandem copies of the "ScaI site" 17-mer CGGAGTACTGTCCTCCG, an upstream activating sequence (UAS) that efficiently binds yeast Gal4 (Webster et al., 1988; Pfeiffer et al., 2010) GAL4
    314..331     +  protein_bind   5X UAS (fragment): five tandem copies of the "ScaI site" 17-mer CGGAGTACTGTCCTCCG, an upstream activating sequence (UAS) that efficiently binds yeast Gal4 (Webster et al., 1988; Pfeiffer et al., 2010) GAL4
    342..359     +  protein_bind   5X UAS (fragment): five tandem copies of the "ScaI site" 17-mer CGGAGTACTGTCCTCCG, an upstream activating sequence (UAS) that efficiently binds yeast Gal4 (Webster et al., 1988; Pfeiffer et al., 2010) GAL4
    368..385     +  protein_bind   5X UAS (fragment): five tandem copies of the "ScaI site" 17-mer CGGAGTACTGTCCTCCG, an upstream activating sequence (UAS) that efficiently binds yeast Gal4 (Webster et al., 1988; Pfeiffer et al., 2010) GAL4
    396..413     +  protein_bind   5X UAS (fragment): five tandem copies of the "ScaI site" 17-mer CGGAGTACTGTCCTCCG, an upstream activating sequence (UAS) that efficiently binds yeast Gal4 (Webster et al., 1988; Pfeiffer et al., 2010) GAL4
    422..439     +  protein_bind   5X UAS (fragment): five tandem copies of the "ScaI site" 17-mer CGGAGTACTGTCCTCCG, an upstream activating sequence (UAS) that efficiently binds yeast Gal4 (Webster et al., 1988; Pfeiffer et al., 2010) GAL4
    450..467     +  protein_bind   5X UAS (fragment): five tandem copies of the "ScaI site" 17-mer CGGAGTACTGTCCTCCG, an upstream activating sequence (UAS) that efficiently binds yeast Gal4 (Webster et al., 1988; Pfeiffer et al., 2010) GAL4
    529..546     +  promoter       minP (fragment): minimal TATA-box promoter with low basal activity
    619..661     +  5'UTR          Xenopus globin 5'-UTR: translational enhancer from the 5'-UTR of the major beta-globin gene of Xenopus laevis
    726..2358    +  CDS            luciferase (fragment): firefly luciferase synthetic luc2 version of the luciferase gene
   2367..2385    +  misc_feature   MCS (fragment): pBluescript multiple cloning site
   2385..2973    +  misc_feature   WPRE: woodchuck hepatitis virus posttranscriptional regulatory element
   3005..3481    +  polyA_signal   hGH poly(A) signal: human growth hormone polyadenylation signal
   3521..3661    +  repeat_region  AAV2 ITR: inverted terminal repeat of adeno-associated virus serotype 2 inverted
   3666..3717    -  misc_feature   bom (fragment): basis of mobility region from pBR322
   3736..4191    +  rep_origin     f1 ori (sequence partly withheld): f1 bacteriophage origin of replication; arrow indicates direction of (+) strand synthesis
   4192..4241    -  misc_feature   bom (fragment): basis of mobility region from pBR322
   4343..4378    -  CDS            rop (fragment): Rop protein, which maintains plasmids at low copy number; rop
   4473..4577    +  promoter       AmpR promoter: bla
   4578..5438    +  CDS            AmpR: β-lactamase; bla; confers resistance to ampicillin, carbenicillin, and related antibiotics
   5609..6197    +  rep_origin     ori: high-copy-number ColE1/pMB1/pBR322/pUC origin of replication
