[The description below was written by a language model from this plasmid's Addgene catalogue record and pLannotate feature annotations shown in this document.]
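Description:
pAAV-UAS-Luciferase is an AAV transfer plasmid for mammalian expression that serves as the transcriptional reporter in the SPARK system, a time-gated assay that converts protein-protein interactions into a gene-expression readout. It is built on a pAAV backbone and propagated in bacteria through a high-copy ColE1/pUC-type origin with ampicillin selection (β-lactamase under its own promoter). An f1 phage origin is also present, along with short remnants of pBR322 bom and rop sequences that are only fragments. The cassette is bounded by AAV2 inverted terminal repeats, which allow the intervening DNA to be packaged into recombinant AAV particles when helper functions are supplied. The downstream ITR is annotated in full, whereas only short fragments of the upstream ITR were detected, which may reflect the difficulty of sequencing and annotating these structured repeats.

Between the ITRs, a series of Gal4-binding UAS 17-mer sites (eight individual matches annotated) sits upstream of a minimal TATA-box promoter with low basal activity, so transcription depends on a Gal4 DNA-binding-domain-containing transcriptional activator reaching the nucleus. A Xenopus β-globin 5'-UTR translational enhancer precedes the firefly luciferase coding sequence (the synthetic luc2 version, annotated as a near-complete match). The transcript is completed by a WPRE, which boosts post-transcriptional expression, and a human growth hormone polyadenylation signal. When a Gal4-based activator is available in the cell, as presumably occurs in SPARK once the interaction under study has taken place, luciferase is produced and provides a quantitative luminescence readout. The plasmid can be used by direct transfection or AAV delivery.
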