Addgene plasmid #104840: pAAV-UAS-Luciferase
Purpose: SPARK reporter gene
Depositing lab: Alice Ting. Depositing organization: Stanford University. Publication: Time-gated detection of protein-protein interactions with transcriptional readout. Kim MW, Wang W, Sanchez MI, Coukos R, von Zastrow M, Ting AY. Elife. 2017 Nov 30;6. doi: 10.7554/eLife.30233. PubMed 29189201.
Backbone
  Vector backbone: pAAV
  Vector type: Mammalian Expression, AAV
Growth in bacteria
  Bacterial resistance: Ampicillin, 100 μg/mL
  Growth temperature: 37°C
  Growth strain: NEB Stable
  Copy number: High Copy
Gene/Insert
  Gene/Insert name: Luciferase
  Species: Synthetic
  Promoter: UAS
  Cloning method: Unknown
Terms and licenses: Academic/Nonprofit Terms; Industry Terms: Not Available to Industry
How to cite: pAAV-UAS-Luciferase was a gift from Alice Ting (Addgene plasmid # 104840 ; http://n2t.net/addgene:104840 ; RRID:Addgene_104840)
